Addgene plasmid #248111: LNPL1093-piggybac-Dox-inducible-CasRx-QK634-UnirapR-IRES-mCherry
Purpose: Expresses dox-inducible ChemoCas13d or CasRx-QK634-LightR (UnirapR domain inserted right after amino acid residue 634 of CasRx)
Depositing lab: Jared Toettcher. Depositing organization: Princeton University. Publication: Multimodal control of Cas13 activity through domain insertion at an allosteric hotspot. Zhu L, Nguyen LT, Bell AG, Gillmann KM, Oatman H, Hariri J, Myhrvold C, Toettcher JE. bioRxiv 2025.04.21.649818 10.1101/2025.04.21.649818.
Backbone
  Vector backbone: piggybac
  Backbone size w/o insert (bp): 5646
  Total vector size (bp): 9234
  Vector type: Mammalian Expression, CRISPR, Synthetic Biology
Growth in bacteria
  Bacterial resistance: Ampicillin, 100 μg/mL
  Growth temperature: 37°C
  Growth strain: NEB Stable
  Copy number: High Copy
Gene/Insert
  Gene/Insert name: CasRx-UnirapR (alt name: RfxCas13d-UnirapR)
  Species: Synthetic
  Insert size (bp): 3588
  Promoter: Tet inducible
  Cloning method: Unknown
  Sequencing primers: 5′ GATATCAACTAGAATGCTAGCATGGGCC
Terms and licenses: Academic/Nonprofit Terms; Industry Terms: Not Available to Industry
Depositor comments: The vector does not contain rTTA; therefore, the cell line needs to constitutively express rTTA for this system to work. Please visit https://doi.org/10.1101/2025.04.21.649818 for bioRxiv preprint.
How to cite: LNPL1093-piggybac-Dox-inducible-CasRx-QK634-UnirapR-IRES-mCherry was a gift from Jared Toettcher (Addgene plasmid # 248111 ; http://n2t.net/addgene:248111 ; RRID:Addgene_248111)
