[The description below was written by a language model from this plasmid's Addgene catalogue record and pLannotate feature annotations shown in this document.]
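Description:
LNPL1093-piggybac-Dox-inducible-CasRx-QK634-UnirapR-IRES-mCherry is a 9.2 kb mammalian expression plasmid built on a piggyBac transposon backbone, intended for delivering a chemically switchable RNA-targeting Cas13d into cultured cells. It is propagated in E. coli through a high-copy ColE1/pUC-type origin and selected with ampicillin via the bla gene. The automated annotation did not pick out the piggyBac terminal repeats, so their positions are not documented here. Remnants of lac regulatory sequence and pBR322-derived fragments are simply backbone carry-over.

The payload is a single doxycycline-responsive transcription unit. A TRE3G-type Tet-responsive promoter drives a synthetic RfxCas13d (CasRx) open reading frame that is split in the feature table into two segments flanking an inserted module placed just after residue 634. That module, UnirapR, appears as interleaved FKBP12- and FRB-like fragments, consistent with a single-chain rapamycin-responsive domain that couples ligand binding to the conformation, and hence activity, of the host protein. The annotation labels these fragments by similarity to specific FKBP and FRB mutants, which the catalogue entry does not confirm. Downstream, an EMCV IRES allows mCherry to be translated from the same transcript, marking expressing cells, and a WPRE enhances transcript expression.

The purpose field calls the product "ChemoCas13d" but also "CasRx-QK634-LightR", a naming inconsistency, since the insert and features indicate the chemical UnirapR version. The plasmid carries no rtTA, so host cells must already express the transactivator for doxycycline induction to work. No guide RNA cassette or mammalian selection marker is annotated. The construct gives two-layer control of Cas13 activity: expression by doxycycline and allosteric regulation by small molecule.
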