Features (pLannotate 1.2.2; 23 found; start..end, strand, type, name):
     59..637     +  misc_feature   IRES2: internal ribosome entry site (IRES) of the encephalomyocarditis virus (EMCV)
    634..1344    +  CDS            mCherry: monomeric derivative of DsRed fluorescent protein (Shaner et al., 2004) mammalian codon-optimized
   1400..1430    +  misc_feature   MCS (fragment): pUC18/19 multiple cloning site
   1431..1449    +  misc_feature   MCS (fragment): pBluescript multiple cloning site
   1449..2037    +  misc_feature   WPRE: woodchuck hepatitis virus posttranscriptional regulatory element
   2388..2487    -  misc_feature   bom (fragment): basis of mobility region from pBR322
   2589..2624    -  CDS            rop (fragment): Rop protein, which maintains plasmids at low copy number; rop
   2719..2823    +  promoter       AmpR promoter: bla
   2824..3684    +  CDS            AmpR: β-lactamase; bla; confers resistance to ampicillin, carbenicillin, and related antibiotics
   3855..4443    +  rep_origin     ori: high-copy-number ColE1/pMB1/pBR322/pUC origin of replication
   4626..4718    +  CDS            lacI (fragment): lac repressor; lacI; The lac repressor binds to the lac operator to inhibit transcription in E. coli. This inhibition can be relieved by adding lactose or isopropyl-β-D-thiogalactopyranoside (IPTG).
   4731..4752    +  protein_bind   CAP binding site: CAP binding activates transcription in the presence of cAMP. E. coli catabolite activator protein
   4767..4797    +  promoter       lac promoter: promoter for the E. coli lac operon
   4805..4821    +  protein_bind   lac operator: The lac repressor binds to the lac operator to inhibit transcription in E. coli. This inhibition can be relieved by adding lactose or isopropyl-β-D-thiogalactopyranoside (IPTG). lac repressor encoded by lacI
   5218..5239    +  CDS            Rev (fragment): human immunodeficiency virus 1 (HIV-1) Rev protein; rev; enhances nuclear export of unspliced and incompletely spliced viral mRNAs
   5265..5287    -  misc_feature   MCS (fragment): pBluescript multiple cloning site
   5287..5633    +  promoter       TRE3GV promoter: 3rd-generation Tet-responsive promoter that can be activated by binding of Tet-On® 3G, optimized for retroviral and lentiviral vectors
   5725..7626    +  CDS            RfxCas13d (fragment): RNA-targeting Type VI CRISPR protein from Ruminococcus flavefaciens strain XPD3002 (Konermann et al., 2018)
   7636..7836    +  CDS            DmrB (fragment): F36V mutant of FK506-binding protein FKBP12 binds synthetic ligands that do not bind wild-type FKBP
   7858..7914    +  CDS            FRB* (fragment): T2098L mutant of FKBP-rapamycin binding domain of human FRAP binds synthetic ligands such as AP21967
   7939..8151    +  CDS            FRB* (fragment): T2098L mutant of FKBP-rapamycin binding domain of human FRAP binds synthetic ligands such as AP21967
   8171..8229    +  CDS            DmrB (fragment): F36V mutant of FK506-binding protein FKBP12 binds synthetic ligands that do not bind wild-type FKBP
   8239..9234    +  CDS            RfxCas13d (fragment): RNA-targeting Type VI CRISPR protein from Ruminococcus flavefaciens strain XPD3002 (Konermann et al., 2018)
>Addgene plasmid #248111 | LNPL1093-piggybac-Dox-inducible-CasRx-QK634-UnirapR-IRES-mCherry | addgene full sequence | sequence record 495896 | Addgene NGS Result
GGATCCGGACCTAAGAAAAAGAGGAAGGTGGCGGCCGCTTAGGTACCAAGCTGATCCGCCCCTCTCCCTC
CCCCCCCCCTAACGTTACTGGCCGAAGCCGCTTGGAATAAGGCCGGTGTGCGTTTGTCTATATGTTATTT
TCCACCATATTGCCGTCTTTTGGCAATGTGAGGGCCCGGAAACCTGGCCCTGTCTTCTTGACGAGCATTC
CTAGGGGTCTTTCCCCTCTCGCCAAAGGAATGCAAGGTCTGTTGAATGTCGTGAAGGAAGCAGTTCCTCT
GGAAGCTTCTTGAAGACAAACAACGTCTGTAGCGACCCTTTGCAGGCAGCGGAACCCCCCACCTGGCGAC
AGGTGCCTCTGCGGCCAAAAGCCACGTGTATAAGATACACCTGCAAAGGCGGCACAACCCCAGTGCCACG
TTGTGAGTTGGATAGTTGTGGAAAGAGTCAAATGGCTCTCCTCAAGCGTATTCAACAAGGGGCTGAAGGA
TGCCCAGAAGGTACCCCATTGTATGGGATCTGATCTGGGGCCTCGGTACACATGCTTTACATGTGTTTAG
TCGAGGTTAAAAAAACGTCTAGGCCCCCCGAACCACGGGGACGTGGTTTTCCTTTGAAAAACACGATGAT
AATATGGTGAGCAAGGGCGAGGAGGATAACATGGCCATCATCAAGGAGTTCATGCGCTTCAAGGTGCACA
TGGAGGGCTCCGTGAACGGCCACGAGTTCGAGATCGAGGGCGAGGGCGAGGGCCGCCCCTACGAGGGCAC
CCAGACCGCCAAGCTGAAGGTGACCAAGGGTGGCCCCCTGCCCTTCGCCTGGGACATCCTGTCCCCTCAG
TTCATGTACGGCTCCAAGGCCTACGTGAAGCACCCCGCCGACATCCCCGACTACTTGAAGCTGTCCTTCC
CCGAGGGCTTCAAGTGGGAGCGCGTGATGAACTTCGAGGACGGCGGCGTGGTGACCGTGACCCAGGACTC
CTCCCTGCAGGACGGCGAGTTCATCTACAAGGTGAAGCTGCGCGGCACCAACTTCCCCTCCGACGGCCCC
GTAATGCAGAAGAAGACCATGGGCTGGGAGGCCTCCTCCGAGCGGATGTACCCCGAGGACGGCGCCCTGA
AGGGCGAGATCAAGCAGAGGCTGAAGCTGAAGGACGGCGGCCACTACGACGCTGAGGTCAAGACCACCTA
CAAGGCCAAGAAGCCCGTGCAGCTGCCCGGCGCCTACAACGTCAACATCAAGTTGGACATCACCTCCCAC
AACGAGGACTACACCATCGTGGAACAGTACGAACGCGCCGAGGGCCGCCACTCCACCGGCGGCATGGACG
AGCTGTACAAGTAGCCTGCAGGCGGCCGCAACTCCCACCTGCAACATGCGTGACTGACTGAGGCCGCGAC
TCTAGAGTCGACCTGCAGGCATGCAAGCTTGATATCAAGCTTATCGATAATCAACCTCTGGATTACAAAA
TTTGTGAAAGATTGACTGGTATTCTTAACTATGTTGCTCCTTTTACGCTATGTGGATACGCTGCTTTAAT
GCCTTTGTATCATGCTATTGCTTCCCGTATGGCTTTCATTTTCTCCTCCTTGTATAAATCCTGGTTGCTG
TCTCTTTATGAGGAGTTGTGGCCCGTTGTCAGGCAACGTGGCGTGGTGTGCACTGTGTTTGCTGACGCAA
CCCCCACTGGTTGGGGCATTGCCACCACCTGTCAGCTCCTTTCCGGGACTTTCGCTTTCCCCCTCCCTAT
TGCCACGGCGGAACTCATCGCCGCCTGCCTTGCCCGCTGCTGGACAGGGGCTCGGCTGTTGGGCACTGAC
AATTCCGTGGTGTTGTCGGGGAAATCATCGTCCTTTCCTTGGCTGCTCGCCTGTGTTGCCACCTGGATTC
TGCGCGGGACGTCCTTCTGCTACGTCCCTTCGGCCCTCAATCCAGCGGACCTTCCTTCCCGCGGCCTGCT
GCCGGCTCTGCGGCCTCTTCCGCGTCTTCGCCTTCGCCCTCAGACGAGTCGGATCTCCCTTTGGGCCGCC
TCCCCGCATCGCCCGCCCCACGACCCGCAGCGCCCGACCGAAAGGAGCGCACGACCCCATGCATCGATAC
TAGTTAAAAGTTTTGTTACTTTATAGAAGAAATTTTGAGTTTTTGTTTTTTTTTAATAAATAAATAAACA
TAAATAAATTGTTTGTTGAATTTATTATTAGTATGTAAGTGTAAATATAATAAAACTTAATATCTATTCA
AATTAATAAATAAACCTCGATATACAGACCGATAAAACACATGCGTCAATTTTACGCATGATTATCTTTA
ACGTACGTCACAATATGATTATCTTTCTAGGGTTAATCTAGTATACGCGTATGCGGCCGCTTAATTAATC
CATGGCGCCTGATGCGGTATTTTCTCCTTACGCATCTGTGCGGTATTTCACACCGCATATGGTGCACTCT
CAGTACAATCTGCTCTGATGCCGCATAGTTAAGCCAGCCCCGACACCCGCCAACACCCGCTGACGCGCCC
TGACGGGCTTGTCTGCTCCCGGCATCCGCTTACAGACAAGCTGTGACCGTCTCCGGGAGCTGCATGTGTC
AGAGGTTTTCACCGTCATCACCGAAACGCGCGAGACGAAAGGGCCTCGTGATACGCCTATTTTTATAGGT
TAATGTCATGATAATAATGGTTTCTTAGACGTCAGGTGGCACTTTTCGGGGAAATGTGCGCGGAACCCCT
ATTTGTTTATTTTTCTAAATACATTCAAATATGTATCCGCTCATGAGACAATAACCCTGATAAATGCTTC
AATAATATTGAAAAAGGAAGAGTATGAGTATTCAACATTTCCGTGTCGCCCTTATTCCCTTTTTTGCGGC
ATTTTGCCTTCCTGTTTTTGCTCACCCAGAAACGCTGGTGAAAGTAAAAGATGCTGAAGATCAGTTGGGT
GCACGAGTGGGTTACATCGAACTGGATCTCAACAGCGGTAAGATCCTTGAGAGTTTTCGCCCCGAAGAAC
GTTTTCCAATGATGAGCACTTTTAAAGTTCTGCTATGTGGCGCGGTATTATCCCGTATTGACGCCGGGCA
AGAGCAACTCGGTCGCCGCATACACTATTCTCAGAATGACTTGGTTGAGTACTCACCAGTCACAGAAAAG
CATCTTACGGATGGCATGACAGTAAGAGAATTATGCAGTGCTGCCATAACCATGAGTGATAACACTGCGG
CCAACTTACTTCTGACAACGATCGGAGGACCGAAGGAGCTAACCGCTTTTTTGCACAACATGGGGGATCA
TGTAACTCGCCTTGATCGTTGGGAACCGGAGCTGAATGAAGCCATACCAAACGACGAGCGTGACACCACG
ATGCCTGTAGCAATGGCAACAACGTTGCGCAAACTATTAACTGGCGAACTACTTACTCTAGCTTCCCGGC
AACAATTAATAGACTGGATGGAGGCGGATAAAGTTGCAGGACCACTTCTGCGCTCGGCCCTTCCGGCTGG
CTGGTTTATTGCTGATAAATCTGGAGCCGGTGAGCGTGGGTCCCGCGGTATCATTGCAGCACTGGGGCCA
GATGGTAAGCCCTCCCGTATCGTAGTTATCTACACGACGGGGAGTCAGGCAACTATGGATGAACGAAATA
GACAGATCGCTGAGATAGGTGCCTCACTGATTAAGCATTGGTAACTGTCAGACCAAGTTTACTCATATAT
ACTTTAGATTGATTTAAAACTTCATTTTTAATTTAAAAGGATCTAGGTGAAGATCCTTTTTGATAATCTC
ATGACCAAAATCCCTTAACGTGAGTTTTCGTTCCACTGAGCGTCAGACCCCGTAGAAAAGATCAAAGGAT
CTTCTTGAGATCCTTTTTTTCTGCGCGTAATCTGCTGCTTGCAAACAAAAAAACCACCGCTACCAGCGGT
GGTTTGTTTGCCGGATCAAGAGCTACCAACTCTTTTTCCGAAGGTAACTGGCTTCAGCAGAGCGCAGATA
CCAAATACTGTTCTTCTAGTGTAGCCGTAGTTAGGCCACCACTTCAAGAACTCTGTAGCACCGCCTACAT
ACCTCGCTCTGCTAATCCTGTTACCAGTGGCTGCTGCCAGTGGCGATAAGTCGTGTCTTACCGGGTTGGA
CTCAAGACGATAGTTACCGGATAAGGCGCAGCGGTCGGGCTGAACGGGGGGTTCGTGCACACAGCCCAGC
TTGGAGCGAACGACCTACACCGAACTGAGATACCTACAGCGTGAGCTATGAGAAAGCGCCACGCTTCCCG
AAGGGAGAAAGGCGGACAGGTATCCGGTAAGCGGCAGGGTCGGAACAGGAGAGCGCACGAGGGAGCTTCC
AGGGGGAAACGCCTGGTATCTTTATAGTCCTGTCGGGTTTCGCCACCTCTGACTTGAGCGTCGATTTTTG
TGATGCTCGTCAGGGGGGCGGAGCCTATGGAAAAACGCCAGCAACGCGGCCTTTTTACGGTTCCTGGCCT
TTTGCTGGCCTTTTGCTCACATGTTCTTTCCTGCGTTATCCCCTGATTCTGTGGATAACCGTATTACCGC
CTTTGAGTGAGCTGATACCGCTCGCCGCAGCCGAACGACCGAGCGCAGCGAGTCAGTGAGCGAGGAAGCG
GAAGAGCGCCCAATACGCAAACCGCCTCTCCCCGCGCGTTGGCCGATTCATTAATGCAGCTGGCACGACA
GGTTTCCCGACTGGAAAGCGGGCAGTGATCGCAACGCAATTAATGTGAGTTAGCTCACTCATTAGGCACC
CCAGGCTTTACACTTTATGCTTCCGGCTCGTATGTTGTGTGGAATTGTGAGCGGATAACAATTTCACACA
GGAAACAGCTATGACCATGATTACGCCGGGGCGCGCCATTCTAGATTAACCCTAGAAAGATAGTCTGCGT
AAAATTGACGCATGCATTCTTGAAATATTGCTCTCTCTTTCTAAATAGCGCGAATCCGTCGCTGTGCATT
TAGGACATCTCAGTCGCCGCTTGGAGCTCCCGTGAGGCGTGCTTGTCAATGCGGTAAGTGTCACTGATTT
TGAACTATAACGACCGCGTGAGTCAAAATGACGCATGATTATCTTTTACGTGACTTTTAAGATTTAACTC
ATACGATAATTATATTGTTATTTCATGTTCTACTTACGTGATAACTTATTATATATATATTTTCTTGTTA
TAGATATCAACTAGAATGCTAGCATGGGCCCAGATCTCCGAGGGGACCCGACAGGCCCGCAGGGACAGCA
GAGATCCAGTTTGGATCGATAAGCTTGATATCGAATTTTACTCCCTATCAGTGATAGAGAACGTATGAAG
AGTTTACTCCCTATCAGTGATAGAGAACGTATGCAGACTTTACTCCCTATCAGTGATAGAGAACGTATAA
GGAGTTTACTCCCTATCAGTGATAGAGAACGTATGACCAGTTTACTCCCTATCAGTGATAGAGAACGTAT
CTACAGTTTACTCCCTATCAGTGATAGAGAACGTATATCCAGTTTACTCCCTATCAGTGATAGAGAACGT
ATGTCGAGGTAGGCGTGTACGGTGGGCGCCTATAAAAGCAGAGCTCGTTTAGTGAACCGTCAGATCGCCT
GGAGCAATTCCACAACACTTTTGTCTTATACTTGGGTTTGTCTGGTCAACCACCGCGGTCTCAGTGGTGT
ACGGTACAAACCGCCACCATGAGCCCCAAGAAGAAGAGAAAGGTGGAGGCCAGCATCGAAAAAAAAAAGT
CCTTCGCCAAGGGCATGGGCGTGAAGTCCACACTCGTGTCCGGCTCCAAAGTGTACATGACAACCTTCGC
CGAAGGCAGCGACGCCAGGCTGGAAAAGATCGTGGAGGGCGACAGCATCAGGAGCGTGAATGAGGGCGAG
GCCTTCAGCGCTGAAATGGCCGATAAAAACGCCGGCTATAAGATCGGCAACGCCAAATTCAGCCATCCTA
AGGGCTACGCCGTGGTGGCTAACAACCCTCTGTATACAGGACCCGTCCAGCAGGATATGCTCGGCCTGAA
GGAAACTCTGGAAAAGAGGTACTTCGGCGAGAGCGCTGATGGCAATGACAATATTTGTATCCAGGTGATC
CATAACATCCTGGACATTGAAAAAATCCTCGCCGAATACATTACCAACGCCGCCTACGCCGTCAACAATA
TCTCCGGCCTGGATAAGGACATTATTGGATTCGGCAAGTTCTCCACAGTGTATACCTACGACGAATTCAA
AGACCCCGAGCACCATAGGGCCGCTTTCAACAATAACGATAAGCTCATCAACGCCATCAAGGCCCAGTAT
GACGAGTTCGACAACTTCCTCGATAACCCCAGACTCGGCTATTTCGGCCAGGCCTTTTTCAGCAAGGAGG
GCAGAAATTACATCATCAATTACGGCAACGAATGCTATGACATTCTGGCCCTCCTGAGCGGACTGAGGCA
CTGGGTGGTCCATAACAACGAAGAAGAGTCCAGGATCTCCAGGACCTGGCTCTACAACCTCGATAAGAAC
CTCGACAACGAATACATCTCCACCCTCAACTACCTCTACGACAGGATCACCAATGAGCTGACCAACTCCT
TCTCCAAGAACTCCGCCGCCAACGTGAACTATATTGCCGAAACTCTGGGAATCAACCCTGCCGAATTCGC
CGAACAATATTTCAGATTCAGCATTATGAAAGAGCAGAAAAACCTCGGATTCAATATCACCAAGCTCAGG
GAAGTGATGCTGGACAGGAAGGATATGTCCGAGATCAGGAAAAATCATAAGGTGTTCGACTCCATCAGGA
CCAAGGTCTACACCATGATGGACTTTGTGATTTATAGGTATTACATCGAAGAGGATGCCAAGGTGGCTGC
CGCCAATAAGTCCCTCCCCGATAATGAGAAGTCCCTGAGCGAGAAGGATATCTTTGTGATTAACCTGAGG
GGCTCCTTCAACGACGACCAGAAGGATGCCCTCTACTACGATGAAGCTAATAGAATTTGGAGAAAGCTCG
AAAATATCATGCACAACATCAAGGAATTTAGGGGAAACAAGACAAGAGAGTATAAGAAGAAGGACGCCCC
TAGACTGCCCAGAATCCTGCCCGCTGGCCGTGATGTTTCCGCCTTCAGCAAACTCATGTATGCCCTGACC
ATGTTCCTGGATGGCAAGGAGATCAACGACCTCCTGACCACCCTGATTAATAAATTCGATAACATCCAGA
GCTTCCTGAAGGTGATGCCTCTCATCGGAGTCAACGCTAAGTTCGTGGAGGAATACGCCTTTTTCAAAGA
CTCCGCCAAGATCGCCGATGAGCTGAGGCTGATCAAGTCCTTCGCTAGAATGGGAGAACCTATTGCCGAT
GCCAGGAGGGCCATGTATATCGACGCCATCCGTATTTTAGGAACCAACCTGTCCTATGATGAGCTCAAGG
CCCTCGCCGACACCTTTTCCCTGGACGAGAACGGAAACAAGCTCAAGAAAGGCAAGCACGGCATGAGAAA
TTTCATTATTAATAACGTGATCAGCAATAAAAGGTTCCACTACCTGATCAGATACGGTGATCCTGCCCAC
CTCCATGAGATCGCCAAAAACGAGGCCGTGGTGAAGTTCGTGCTCGGCAGGATCGCTGACATCCAGGGAC
CAGGTACCTGCGTGGTGCACTACACCGGGATGCTTGAAGATGGAAAGAAATTTGATTCCTCCCGGGACAG
AAACAAGCCCTTTAAGTTTATGCTAGGCAAGCAGGAGGTGATCCGAGGCTGGGAAGAAGGGGTTGCCCAG
ATGAGTGTGGGTCAGAGAGCCAAACTGACTATATCTCCAGATTATGCCTATGGTGCCACTGGGCACGGTT
CGGGCTCCGGATCAGGCGTCAAGGACCTCCTCCAAGCCTGGGACCTCTATTATCATGTGTTCCGACGAAT
CTCAGGTCCTCCAGGACCTGGATCAGGTCTCTGGCATGAGATGTGGCATGAAGGCCTGGAAGAGGCATCT
CGTTTGTACTTTGGGGAAAGGAACGTGAAAGGCATGTTTGAGGTGCTGGAGCCCTTGCATGCTATGATGG
AACGGGGCCCCCAGACTCTGAAGGAAACATCCTTTAATCAGGCCTATGGTCGAGATTTAATGGAGGCCCA
AGAGTGGTGCAGGAAGTACATGAAATCAGGGTCATCAGGGGGCTCCGGATCAGGCATCATCCCACCACAT
GCCACTCTCGTCTTCGATGTGGAGCTTCTAAAACTGGAAGGTCCCGGAAAAAAACAGGGCCAGAACGGCA
AGAACCAGATCGACAGGTACTACGAAACTTGTATCGGAAAGGATAAGGGCAAGAGCGTGAGCGAAAAGGT
GGACGCTCTCACAAAGATCATCACCGGAATGAACTACGACCAATTCGACAAGAAAAGGAGCGTCATTGAG
GACACCGGCAGGGAAAACGCCGAGAGGGAGAAGTTTAAAAAGATCATCAGCCTGTACCTCACCGTGATCT
ACCACATCCTCAAGAATATTGTCAATATCAACGCCAGGTACGTCATCGGATTCCATTGCGTCGAGCGTGA
TGCTCAACTGTACAAGGAGAAAGGCTACGACATCAATCTCAAGAAACTGGAAGAGAAGGGATTCAGCTCC
GTCACCAAGCTCTGCGCTGGCATTGATGAAACTGCCCCCGATAAGAGAAAGGACGTGGAAAAGGAGATGG
CTGAAAGAGCCAAGGAGAGCATTGACAGCCTCGAGAGCGCCAACCCCAAGCTGTATGCCAATTACATCAA
ATACAGCGACGAGAAGAAAGCCGAGGAGTTCACCAGGCAGATTAACAGGGAGAAGGCCAAAACCGCCCTG
AACGCCTACCTGAGGAACACCAAGTGGAATGTGATCATCAGGGAGGACCTCCTGAGAATTGACAACAAGA
CATGTACCCTGTTCAGAAACAAGGCCGTCCACCTGGAAGTGGCCAGGTATGTCCACGCCTATATCAACGA
CATTGCCGAGGTCAATTCCTACTTCCAACTGTACCATTACATCATGCAGAGAATTATCATGAATGAGAGG
TACGAGAAAAGCAGCGGAAAGGTGTCCGAGTACTTCGACGCTGTGAATGACGAGAAGAAGTACAACGATA
GGCTCCTGAAACTGCTGTGTGTGCCTTTCGGCTACTGTATCCCCAGGTTTAAGAACCTGAGCATCGAGGC
CCTGTTCGATAGGAACGAGGCCGCCAAGTTCGACAAGGAGAAAAAGAAGGTGTCCGGCAATTCC
